>Addgene plasmid #247268 | EK0574 CAG-ADAR1-p150 | addgene full sequence | sequence record 490837 | Addgene NGS Result
AAGATCCTTTGATCTTTTCTACGGGGTCTGACGCTCAGTGGAACGAAAACTCACGTTAAGGGATTTTGGT
CATGAGATTATCAAAAAGGATCTTCACCTAGATCCTTTTAAATTAAAAATGAAGTTTTAAATCAATCTAA
AGTATATATGAGTAAACTTGGTCTGACAGTTACCAATGCTTAATCAGTGAGGCACCTATCTCAGCGATCT
GTCTATTTCGTTCATCCATAGTTGCCTGACTCCCCGTCGTGTAGATAACTACGATACGGGAGGGCTTACC
ATCTGGCCCCAGTGCTGCAATGATACCGCGAGACCCACGCTCACCGGCTCCAGATTTATCAGCAATAAAC
CAGCCAGCCGGAAGGGCCGAGCGCAGAAGTGGTCCTGCAACTTTATCCGCCTCCATCCAGTCTATTAATT
GTTGCCGGGAAGCTAGAGTAAGTAGTTCGCCAGTTAATAGTTTGCGCAACGTTGTTGCCATTGCTACAGG
CATCGTGGTGTCACGCTCGTCGTTTGGTATGGCTTCATTCAGCTCCGGTTCCCAACGATCAAGGCGAGTT
ACATGATCCCCCATGTTGTGCAAAAAAGCGGTTAGCTCCTTCGGTCCTCCGATCGTTGTCAGAAGTAAGT
TGGCCGCAGTGTTATCACTCATGGTTATGGCAGCACTGCATAATTCTCTTACTGTCATGCCATCCGTAAG
ATGCTTTTCTGTGACTGGTGAGTACTCAACCAAGTCATTCTGAGAATAGTGTATGCGGCGACCGAGTTGC
TCTTGCCCGGCGTCAATACGGGATAATACCGCGCCACATAGCAGAACTTTAAAAGTGCTCATCATTGGAA
AACGTTCTTCGGGGCGAAAACTCTCAAGGATCTTACCGCTGTTGAGATCCAGTTCGATGTAACCCACTCG
TGCACCCAACTGATCTTCAGCATCTTTTACTTTCACCAGCGTTTCTGGGTGAGCAAAAACAGGAAGGCAA
AATGCCGCAAAAAAGGGAATAAGGGCGACACGGAAATGTTGAATACTCATACTCTTCCTTTTTCAATATT
ATTGAAGCATTTATCAGGGTTATTGTCTCATGAGCGGATACATATTTGAATGTATTTAGAAAAATAAACA
AATAGGGGTTCCGCGCACATTTCCCCGAAAAGTGCCACCTGACGTCGACGGATCGGGAGATCTCCCGATC
CCCTATGGTGCACTCTCAGTACAATCTGCTCTGATGCCGCATAGTTAAGCCAGTATCTGCTCCCTGCTTG
TGTGTTGGAGGTCGCTGAGTAGTGCGCGAGCAAAATTTAAGCTACAACAAGGCAAGGCTTGACCGACAAT
TGCATGAAGAATCTGCTTAGGGTTAGGCGTTTTGCGCTGCTTCGTACGGGCCAGATATACGCGTTGACAT
TGATTATTGACTAGTTATTATTAGTAATCAATTACGGGGTCATTAGTTCATAGCCCATATATGGAGTTCC
GCGTTACATAACTTACGGTAAATGGCCCGCCTGGCTGACCGCCCAACGACCCCCGCCCATTGACGTCAAT
AATGACGTATGTTCCCATAGTAACGCCAATAGGGACTTTCCATTGACGTCAATGGGTGGACTATTTACGG
TAAACTGCCCACTTGGCAGTACATCAAGTGTATCATATGCCAAGTACGCCCCCTATTGACGTCAATGACG
GTAAATGGCCCGCCTGGCATTATGCCCAGTACATGACCTTATGGGACTTTCCTACTTGGCAGTACATCTA
CGTATTAGTCATCGCTATTACCATGGGTCGAGGTGAGCCCCACGTTCTGCTTCACTCTCCCCATCTCCCC
CCCCTCCCCACCCCCAATTTTGTATTTATTTATTTTTTATTTATTTTGTGCAGCGATGGGGGCGGGGGGG
GGGGGGGGCGCGCCAGGCGGGGCGGGGCGGGGCGAGGGGCGGGGCGGGGCGAGGCGGAGAGGTGCGGCGG
CAGCCAATCAGAGCGGCGCGCTCCGAAAGTTTCCTTTTATGGCGAGGCGGCGGCGGCGGCGGCCCTATAA
AAAGCGAAGCGCGCGGCGGGCGGGAGTCGCTGCGTTGCCTTCGCCCCGTGCCCCGCTCCGCGCCGCCTCG
CGCCGCCCGCCCCGGCTCTGACTGACCGCGTTACTCCCACAGGTGAGCGGGCGGGACGGCCCTTCTCCTC
CGGGCTGTAATTAGCGCTTGGTTTATTGACGGCTCGTTTCTTTTCTGTGGCTGCGTGAAAGCCTTATAGG
GCTCCGGGAGGGCCCTTTGTGCGGGGGGGAGCGGCTCGGGGGGTGCGTGCGTGTGTGTGTGCGTGGGGAG
CGCCGCGTGCGGCCCGCGCTGCCCGGCGGCTGTGAGCGCTGCGGGCGCGGCGCGGGGCTTTGTGCGCTCC
GCGTGTGCGCGAGGGGAGCGCGGCCGGGGGCGGTGCCCCGCGGTGCGGGGGGGCTGCGAGGGGAACAAAG
GCTGCGTGCGGGGTGTGTGCGTGGGGGGGTGAGCAGGGGGTGTGGGCGCGGCGGTCGGGCTGTAACCCCC
CCCTGCACCCCCCTCCCCGAGTTGCTGAGCACGGCCCGGCTTCGGGTGCGGGGCTCCGTGCGGGGCGTGG
CGCGGGGCTCGCCGTGCCGGGCGGGGGGTGGCGGCAGGTGGGGGTGCCGGGCGGGGCGGGGCCGCCTCGG
GCCGGGGAGGGCTCGGGGGAGGGGCGCGGCGGCCCCGGAGCGCCGGCGGCTGTCGAGGCGCGGCGAGCCG
CAGCCATTGCCTTTTATGGTAATCGTGCGAGAGGGCGCAGGGACTTCCTTTGTCCCAAATCTGGCGGAGC
CGAAATCTGGGAGGCGCCGCCGCACCCCCTCTAGCGGGCGCGGGCGAAGCGGTGCGGCGCCGGCAGGAAG
GAAATGGGCGGGGAGGGCCTTCGTGCGTCGCCGCGCCGCCGTCCCCTTCTCCATCTCCAGCCTCGGGGCT
GCCGCAGGGGGACGGCTGCCTTCGGGGGGGACGGGGCAGGGCGGGGTTCGGCTTCTGGCGTGTGACCGGC
GGCTCTAGAGCCTCTGCTAACCATGTTCATGCCTTCTTCTTTTTCCTACAGCTCCTGGGCAACGTGCTGG
TTGTTGTGCTGTCTCATCATTTTGGCAAAGCACGTGAGGACCGGGTTTAAACTTAAGCTTCGCCACCATG
GGGTCCCGGGCTGACTACAAAGACCATGACGGTGATTATAAAGATCATGACATCGACTACAAGGATGACG
ATGACAAGGGGCGCGCCCTAGTAAATCCGCGGCAGGGGTATTCCCTCAGCGGATACTACACCCATCCATT
TCAAGGCTATGAGCACAGACAGCTCAGATACCAGCAGCCTGGGCCAGGATCTTCCCCCAGTAGTTTCCTG
CTTAAGCAAATAGAATTTCTCAAGGGGCAGCTCCCAGAAGCACCGGTGATTGGAAAGCAGACACCGTCAC
TGCCACCTTCCCTCCCAGGACTCCGGCCAAGGTTTCCAGTACTACTTGCCTCCAGTACCAGAGGCAGGCA
AGTGGACATCAGGGGTGTCCCCAGGGGCGTGCATCTCGGAAGTCAGGGGCTCCAGAGAGGGTTCCAGCAT
CCTTCACCACGTGGCAGGAGTCTGCCACAGAGAGGTGTTGATTGCCTTTCCTCACATTTCCAGGAACTGA
GTATCTACCAAGATCAGGAACAAAGGATCTTAAAGTTCCTGGAAGAGCTTGGGGAAGGGAAGGCCACCAC
AGCACATGATCTGTCTGGGAAACTTGGGACTCCGAAGAAAGAAATCAATCGAGTTTTATACTCCCTGGCA
AAGAAGGGCAAGCTACAGAAAGAGGCAGGAACACCCCCTTTGTGGAAAATCGCGGTCTCCACTCAGGCTT
GGAACCAGCACAGCGGAGTGGTAAGACCAGACGGTCATAGCCAAGGAGCCCCAAACTCAGACCCGAGTTT
GGAACCGGAAGACAGAAACTCCACATCTGTCTCAGAAGATCTTCTTGAGCCTTTTATTGCAGTCTCAGCT
CAGGCTTGGAACCAGCACAGCGGAGTGGTAAGACCAGACAGTCATAGCCAAGGATCCCCAAACTCAGACC
CAGGTTTGGAACCTGAAGACAGCAACTCCACATCTGCCTTGGAAGATCCTCTTGAGTTTTTAGACATGGC
CGAGATCAAGGAGAAAATCTGCGACTATCTCTTCAATGTGTCTGACTCCTCTGCCCTGAATTTGGCTAAA
AATATTGGCCTTACCAAGGCCCGAGATATAAATGCTGTGCTAATTGACATGGAAAGGCAGGGGGATGTCT
ATAGACAAGGGACAACCCCTCCCATATGGCATTTGACAGACAAGAAGCGAGAGAGGATGCAAATCAAGAG
AAATACGAACAGTGTTCCTGAAACCGCTCCAGCTGCAATCCCTGAGACCAGAAGAAACGCAGAGTTCCTC
ACCTGTAATATACCCACATCAAATGCCTCAAATAACATGGTAACCACAGAAAAAGTGGAGAATGGGCAGG
AACCTGTCATAAAGTTAGAAAACAGGCAAGAGGCCAGACCAGAACCAGCAAGACTGAAACCACCTGTTCA
TTACAATGGCCCCTCAAAAGCAGGGTATGTTGACTTTGAAAATGGCCAGTGGGCCACAGATGACATCCCA
GATGACTTGAATAGTATCCGCGCAGCACCAGGTGAGTTTCGAGCCATCATGGAGATGCCCTCCTTCTACA
GTCATGGCTTGCCACGGTGTTCACCCTACAAGAAACTGACAGAGTGCCAGCTGAAGAACCCCATCAGCGG
GCTGTTAGAATATGCCCAGTTCGCTAGTCAAACCTGTGAGTTCAACATGATAGAGCAGAGTGGACCACCC
CATGAACCTCGATTTAAATTCCAGGTTGTCATCAATGGCCGAGAGTTTCCCCCAGCTGAAGCTGGAAGCA
AGAAAGTGGCCAAGCAGGATGCAGCTATGAAAGCCATGACAATTCTGCTAGAGGAAGCCAAAGCCAAGGA
CAGTGGAAAATCAGAAGAATCATCCCACTATTCCACAGAGAAAGAATCAGAGAAGACTGCAGAGTCCCAG
ACCCCCACCCCTTCAGCCACATCCTTCTTTTCTGGGAAGAGCCCCGTCACCACACTGCTTGAGTGTATGC
ACAAATTGGGGAACTCCTGCGAATTCCGTCTCCTGTCCAAAGAAGGCCCTGCCCATGAACCCAAGTTCCA
ATACTGTGTTGCAGTGGGAGCCCAAACTTTCCCCAGTGTGAGTGCTCCCAGCAAGAAAGTGGCAAAGCAG
ATGGCCGCAGAGGAAGCCATGAAGGCCCTGCATGGGGAGGCGACCAACTCCATGGCTTCTGATAACCAGC
CTGAAGGTATGATCTCAGAGTCACTTGATAACTTGGAATCCATGATGCCCAACAAGGTCAGGAAGATTGG
CGAGCTCGTGAGATACCTGAACACCAACCCTGTGGGTGGCCTTTTGGAGTACGCCCGCTCCCATGGCTTT
GCTGCTGAATTCAAGTTGGTCGACCAGTCCGGACCTCCTCACGAGCCCAAGTTCGTTTACCAAGCAAAAG
TTGGGGGTCGCTGGTTCCCAGCCGTCTGCGCACACAGCAAGAAGCAAGGCAAGCAGGAAGCAGCAGATGC
GGCTCTCCGTGTCTTGATTGGGGAGAACGAGAAGGCAGAACGCATGGGTTTCACAGAGGTAACCCCAGTG
ACAGGGGCCAGTCTCAGAAGAACTATGCTCCTCCTCTCAAGGTCCCCAGAAGCACAGCCAAAGACACTCC
CTCTCACTGGCAGCACCTTCCATGACCAGATAGCCATGCTGAGCCACCGGTGCTTCAACACTCTGACTAA
CAGCTTCCAGCCCTCCTTGCTCGGCCGCAAGATTCTGGCCGCCATCATTATGAAAAAAGACTCTGAGGAC
ATGGGTGTCGTCGTCAGCTTGGGAACAGGGAATCGCTGTGTAAAAGGAGATTCTCTCAGCCTAAAAGGAG
AAACTGTCAATGACTGCCATGCAGAAATAATCTCCCGGAGAGGCTTCATCAGGTTTCTCTACAGTGAGTT
AATGAAATACAACTCCCAGACTGCGAAGGATAGTATATTTGAACCTGCTAAGGGAGGAGAAAAGCTCCAA
ATAAAAAAGACTGTGTCATTCCATCTGTATATCAGCACTGCTCCGTGTGGAGATGGCGCCCTCTTTGACA
AGTCCTGCAGCGACCGTGCTATGGAAAGCACAGAATCCCGCCACTACCCTGTCTTCGAGAATCCCAAACA
AGGAAAGCTCCGCACCAAGGTGGAGAACGGAGAAGGCACAATCCCTGTGGAATCCAGTGACATTGTGCCT
ACGTGGGATGGCATTCGGCTCGGGGAGAGACTCCGTACCATGTCCTGTAGTGACAAAATCCTACGCTGGA
ACGTGCTGGGCCTGCAAGGGGCACTGTTGACCCACTTCCTGCAGCCCATTTATCTCAAATCTGTCACATT
GGGTTACCTTTTCAGCCAAGGGCATCTGACCCGTGCTATTTGCTGTCGTGTGACAAGAGATGGGAGTGCA
TTTGAGGATGGACTACGACATCCCTTTATTGTCAACCACCCCAAGGTTGGCAGAGTCAGCATATATGATT
CCAAAAGGCAATCCGGGAAGACTAAGGAGACAAGCGTCAACTGGTGTCTGGCTGATGGCTATGACCTGGA
GATCCTGGACGGTACCAGAGGCACTGTGGATGGGCCACGGAATGAATTGTCCCGGGTCTCCAAAAAGAAC
ATTTTTCTTCTATTTAAGAAGCTCTGCTCCTTCCGTTACCGCAGGGATCTACTGAGACTCTCCTATGGTG
AGGCCAAGAAAGCTGCCCGTGACTACGAGACGGCCAAGAACTACTTCAAAAAAGGCCTGAAGGATATGGG
CTATGGGAACTGGATTAGCAAACCCCAGGAGGAAAAGAACTTTTATCTCTGCCCAGTACTAGTCCACCAT
CACCATCACCATTAGGCCGCTCGAGGAGGGCCCGAACAAAAACTCATCTCAGAAGAGGATCTGAATAGCG
CCGTCGACCATCATCATAATCATCATTGAGTTTAAACCCGCTGATCAGCCTCGACTGTGCCTTCTAGTTG
CCAGCCATCTGTTGTTTGCCCCTCCCCCGTGCCTTCCTTGACCCTGGAAGGTGCCACTCCCACTGTCCTT
TCCTAATAAAATGAGGAAATTGCATCGCATTGTCTGAGTAGGTGTCATTCTATTCTGGGGGGTGGGGTGG
GGCAGGACAGCAAGGGGGAGGATTGGGAAGACAATAGCAGGCATGCTGGGGATGCGGTGGGCTCTATGGA
GATCTATCGATGTTCTGGGGATGCGGTGGGCTCTATGGCTTCTGAGGCGGAAAGAACCAGCTGGGGCTCT
AGGGGGTATCCCC
[124 nt withheld, positions 7364-7487]
C
[91 nt withheld, positions 7489-7579]
AGGGTGATGGTTCACGTACCTAGAAGTTCCTATTCCGAAGTTCCTATTCTCTAGAAAGTATAGGAACTTC
CTTGGCCAAAAAGCCTGAACTCACCGCGACGTCTGTCGAGAAGTTTCTGATCGAAAAGTTCGACAGCGTC
TCCGACCTGATGCAGCTCTCGGAGGGCGAAGAATCTCGTGCTTTCAGCTTCGATGTAGGAGGGCGTGGAT
ATGTCCTGCGGGTAAATAGCTGCGCCGATGGTTTCTACAAAGATCGTTATGTTTATCGGCACTTTGCATC
GGCCGCGCTCCCGATTCCGGAAGTGCTTGACATTGGGGAATTCAGCGAGAGCCTGACCTATTGCATCTCC
CGCCGTGCACAGGGTGTCACGTTGCAAGACCTGCCTGAAACCGAACTGCCCGCTGTTCTGCAGCCGGTCG
CGGAGGCCATGGATGCGATCGCTGCGGCCGATCTTAGCCAGACGAGCGGGTTCGGCCCATTCGGACCGCA
AGGAATCGGTCAATACACTACATGGCGTGATTTCATATGCGCGATTGCTGATCCCCATGTGTATCACTGG
CAAACTGTGATGGACGACACCGTCAGTGCGTCCGTCGCGCAGGCTCTCGATGAGCTGATGCTTTGGGCCG
AGGACTGCCCCGAAGTCCGGCACCTCGTGCACGCGGATTTCGGCTCCAACAATGTCCTGACGGACAATGG
CCGCATAACAGCGGTCATTGACTGGAGCGAGGCGATGTTCGGGGATTCCCAATACGAGGTCGCCAACATC
TTCTTCTGGAGGCCGTGGTTGGCTTGTATGGAGCAGCAGACGCGCTACTTCGAGCGGAGGCATCCGGAGC
TTGCAGGATCGCCGCGGCTCCGGGCGTATATGCTCCGCATTGGTCTTGACCAACTCTATCAGAGCTTGGT
TGACGGCAATTTCGATGATGCAGCTTGGGCGCAGGGTCGATGCGACGCAATCGTCCGATCCGGAGCCGGG
ACTGTCGGGCGTACACAAATCGCCCGCAGAAGCGCGGCCGTCTGGACCGATGGCTGTGTAGAAGTACTCG
CCGATAGTGGAAACCGACGCCCCAGCACTCGTCCGAGGGCAAAGGAATAGCACGTACTACGAGATTTCGA
TTCCACCGCCGCCTTCTATGAAAGGTTGGGCTTCGGAATCGTTTTCCGGGACGCCGGCTGGATGATCCTC
CAGCGCGGGGATCTCATGCTGGAGTTCTTCGCCCACCCCAACTTGTTTATTGCAGCTTATAATGGTTACA
AATAAAGCAATAGCATCACAAATTTCACAAATAAAGCATTTTTTTCACTGCATTCTAGTTGTGGTTTGTC
CAAACTCATCAATGTATCTTATCATGTCTGTATACCGTCGACCTCTAGCTAGAGCTTGGCGTAATCATGG
TCATAGCTGTTTCCTGTGTGAAATTGTTATCCGCTCACAATTCCACACAACATACGAGCCGGAAGCATAA
AGTGTAAAGCCTGGGGTGCCTAATGAGTGAGCTAACTCACATTAATTGCGTTGCGCTCACTGCCCGCTTT
CCAGTCGGGAAACCTGTCGTGCCAGCTGCATTAATGAATCGGCCAACGCGCGGGGAGAGGCGGTTTGCGT
ATTGGGCGCTCTTCCGCTTCCTCGCTCACTGACTCGCTGCGCTCGGTCGTTCGGCTGCGGCGAGCGGTAT
CAGCTCACTCAAAGGCGGTAATACGGTTATCCACAGAATCAGGGGATAACGCAGGAAAGAACATGTGAGC
AAAAGGCCAGCAAAAGGCCAGGAACCGTAAAAAGGCCGCGTTGCTGGCGTTTTTCCATAGGCTCCGCCCC
CCTGACGAGCATCACAAAAATCGACGCTCAAGTCAGAGGTGGCGAAACCCGACAGGACTATAAAGATACC
AGGCGTTTCCCCCTGGAAGCTCCCTCGTGCGCTCTCCTGTTCCGACCCTGCCGCTTACCGGATACCTGTC
CGCCTTTCTCCCTTCGGGAAGCGTGGCGCTTTCTCATAGCTCACGCTGTAGGTATCTCAGTTCGGTGTAG
GTCGTTCGCTCCAAGCTGGGCTGTGTGCACGAACCCCCCGTTCAGCCCGACCGCTGCGCCTTATCCGGTA
ACTATCGTCTTGAGTCCAACCCGGTAAGACACGACTTATCGCCACTGGCAGCAGCCACTGGTAACAGGAT
TAGCAGAGCGAGGTATGTAGGCGGTGCTACAGAGTTCTTGAAGTGGTGGCCTAACTACGGCTACACTAGA
AGAACAGTATTTGGTATCTGCGCTCTGCTGAAGCCAGTTACCTTCGGAAAAAGAGTTGGTAGCTCTTGAT
CCGGCAAACAAACCACCGCTGGTAGCGGTGGTTTTTTTGTTTGCAAGCAGCAGATTACGCGCAGAAAAAA
AGGATCTCAAG
Features (pLannotate 1.2.2; 22 found; start..end, strand, type, name):
    170..1030    -  CDS            AmpR: β-lactamase; bla; confers resistance to ampicillin, carbenicillin, and related antibiotics
   1031..1135    -  promoter       AmpR promoter: bla
   1194..1246    -  misc_feature   bom (fragment): basis of mobility region from pBR322
   1396..1775    +  enhancer       CMV enhancer: human cytomegalovirus immediate early enhancer
   1778..2052    +  promoter       chicken β-actin promoter: No description available
   2053..3061    +  intron         chimeric intron: chimera between introns from chicken β-actin and rabbit β-globin
   3163..3228    +  CDS            3xFLAG: three tandem FLAG® epitope tags, followed by an enterokinase cleavage site
   3244..6918    +  CDS            ADAR: DSRAD_HUMAN - Also known as ADAR1, DSRAD, G1P1, IFI4. Experimental evidence at protein level: Swiss-Prot protein existence level 1. Catalyzes the hydrolytic deamination of adenosine to inosine in double-stranded RNA (dsRNA) referred to as A-to-I RNA editing (PubMed:7972084, PubMed:7565688, PubMed:12618436). This may affect gene expression and function in a number of ways that include mRNA translation by changing codons and hence the amino acid sequence of proteins; pre-mRNA splicing by altering splice site recognition sequences; RNA stability by changing sequences involved in nuclease recognit
   6925..6942    +  CDS            6xHis: 6xHis affinity tag
   7055..7279    +  polyA_signal   bGH poly(A) signal: bovine growth hormone polyadenylation signal
   7295..7318    +  polyA_signal   bGH poly(A) signal (fragment): bovine growth hormone polyadenylation signal
   7322..7343    +  promoter       SV40 promoter (fragment): SV40 enhancer and early promoter
   7364..7597    +  rep_origin     f1 ori (fragment) (sequence partly withheld): f1 bacteriophage origin of replication; arrow indicates direction of (+) strand synthesis
   7602..7649    +  protein_bind   FRT: FLP-mediated recombination occurs in the 8-bp core sequence TCTAGAAA (Turan and Bode, 2011). FLP recombinase from the Saccharomyces cerevisiae 2μ plasmid
   7657..8679    +  CDS            HygR: aminoglycoside phosphotransferase from E. coli; aph(4)-Ia; confers resistance to hygromycin
   8689..8814    +  CDS            ble (fragment): BLE_KLEPN - Experimental evidence at protein level: Swiss-Prot protein existence level 1. Binding protein with a strong affinity to the bleomycin family of antibiotics. Binds to CL990; an antimitotic-antibiotic compound. From Klebsiella pneumoniae.
   8809..8930    +  polyA_signal   SV40 poly(A) signal: SV40 polyadenylation signal
   9003..9019    -  protein_bind   lac operator: The lac repressor binds to the lac operator to inhibit transcription in E. coli. This inhibition can be relieved by adding lactose or isopropyl-β-D-thiogalactopyranoside (IPTG). lac repressor encoded by lacI
   9027..9057    -  promoter       lac promoter: promoter for the E. coli lac operon
   9072..9093    -  protein_bind   CAP binding site: CAP binding activates transcription in the presence of cAMP. E. coli catabolite activator protein
   9106..9198    -  CDS            lacI (fragment): lac repressor; lacI; The lac repressor binds to the lac operator to inhibit transcription in E. coli. This inhibition can be relieved by adding lactose or isopropyl-β-D-thiogalactopyranoside (IPTG).
   9381..9969    -  rep_origin     ori: high-copy-number ColE1/pMB1/pBR322/pUC origin of replication
