[The description below was written by a language model from this plasmid's Addgene catalogue record and pLannotate feature annotations shown in this document.]
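Description:
EK0574 CAG-ADAR1-p150 is a mammalian expression plasmid of about 10 kb built on a Flp-In-type backbone and carrying wild-type human ADAR1-p150. ADAR1 is the adenosine deaminase that converts adenosine to inosine in double-stranded RNA. It is propagated in E. coli through a high-copy ColE1/pUC-type origin and selected with ampicillin via the β-lactamase gene. The annotation also picks up leftover backbone pieces, including fragments of an f1 origin, the lac promoter/operator region, lacI, a bom site and a ble coding sequence, none of which appear to contribute to the payload.

Expression is driven by the composite CAG promoter, annotated here as its three parts: the CMV immediate-early enhancer, the chicken β-actin promoter and a chimeric β-actin/β-globin intron. Together these give strong, broadly active transcription in mammalian cells. The ADAR open reading frame is preceded by a 3xFLAG epitope and followed by a 6xHis tag. These tags would allow detection or affinity capture of the protein, although the catalogue fields do not mention them. Transcription ends at a bovine growth hormone polyadenylation signal.

Downstream lies an FRT site directly ahead of a hygromycin resistance coding sequence with an SV40 poly(A) signal, and only a small SV40 promoter fragment is annotated nearby. This is the usual Flp-In arrangement. FLP-mediated recombination into a genomic FRT landing pad places the hygromycin gene behind a resident promoter, so that stable single-copy integrants can be selected. The plasmid can therefore serve for transient transfection or for site-specific integration. The associated publication concerns sequence-independent RNA sensing in living mammalian cells, which suggests the plasmid supplies ADAR1-p150 editing activity in such systems.
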