Addgene plasmid #247268: EK0574 CAG-ADAR1-p150
Purpose: Expresses human ADAR1-p150 from the CAG promoter
Depositing lab: Xiaojing Gao. Depositing organization: Stanford University. Publication: Sequence-Independent RNA Sensing in Living Mammalian Cells. Kolber NS, Kaseniit KE, Lanz TV, Robinson WH, Gao XJ. bioRxiv [Preprint]. 2025 Sep 18:2025.09.18.677213. doi: 10.1101/2025.09.18.677213. PubMed 41000785.
Backbone
  Vector backbone: FLP-IN
  Vector type: Mammalian Expression
Growth in bacteria
  Bacterial resistance: Ampicillin, 100 μg/mL
  Growth temperature: 37°C
  Growth strain: DH5alpha
  Copy number: High Copy
Gene/Insert
  Gene/Insert name: ADAR1-p150
  Species: H. sapiens (human)
  Mutation: WT
  Entrez Gene: ADAR (a.k.a. ADAR1, AGS6, DRADA, DSH, DSRAD, G1P1, IFI-4, IFI4, K88DSRBP, P136)
  Promoter: CAG
  Cloning method: Unknown
Terms and licenses: Academic/Nonprofit Terms; Industry Terms: Not Available to Industry
How to cite: EK0574 CAG-ADAR1-p150 was a gift from Xiaojing Gao (Addgene plasmid # 247268 ; http://n2t.net/addgene:247268 ; RRID:Addgene_247268)
